>Addgene plasmid #160249 | 15 pCOLI_A_HA | addgene full sequence | sequence record 318780 | Addgene NGS Result
GAACTACTTACTCTGGCTTCACGGCAACAATTAATAGACTGGCTTGAAGCGGATAAAGTTGCAGGACCAC
TACTGCGTTCGGCACTTCCTGCTGGCTGGTTTATTGCTGATAAATCTGGGGCAGGAGAGCGTGGTTCACG
GGGTATCATTGCCGCACTTGGACCAGATGGTAAGCCTTCCCGTATCGTAGTTATCTACACGACGGGTAGT
CAGGCAACTATGGACGAACGAAATAGACAGATTGCTGAAATAGGGGCTTCACTGATTAAGCATTGGTAAA
CCGATACAATTAAAGGCTCCTTTTGGAGCCTTTTTTTTTGGACGGACCGGTAGAAAAGATCAAAGGATCT
TCTTGAGATCCTTTTTTTCTGCGCGTAATCTGCTGCTTGCAAACAAAAAAACCACCGCTACCAGCGGTGG
TTTGTTTGCCGGATCAAGAGCTACCAACTCTTTTTCCGAAGGTAACTGGCTTCAGCAGAGCGCAGATACC
AAATACTGTCCTTCTAGTGTAGCCGTAGTTAGGCCACCACTTCAAGAACTCTGTAGCACCGCCTACATAC
CTCGCTCTGCTAATCCTGTTACCAGTGGCTGCTGCCAGTGGCGATAAGTCGTGTCTTACCGGGTTGGACT
CAAGACGATAGTTACCGGATAAGGCGCAGCGGTCGGGCTGAACGGGGGGTTCGTGCACACAGCCCAGCTT
GGAGCGAACGACCTACACCGAACTGAGATACCTACAGCGTGAGCTATGAGAAAGCGCCACGCTTCCCGAA
GGGAGAAAGGCGGACAGGTATCCGGTAAGCGGCAGGGTCGGAACAGGAGAGCGCACGAGGGAGCTTCCAG
GGGGAAACGCCTGGTATCTTTATAGTCCTGTCGGGTTTCGCCACCTCTGACTTGAGCGTCGATTTTTGTG
ATGCTCGTCAGGGGGGCGGAGCCTATGGAAAAACGCCAGCAACGCGGCCTTTTTACGGTTCCTGGCCTTT
TGCTGGCCTTTTGCTCACATGTTCTTTCCTGCGTTATCCCCTGATTCTGTGGATAACCGTATTACCGCCT
TTGAGTGAGCTGATACCGCTCGCCGCAGCCGAACGACCGAGCGCAGCGAGTCAGTGAGCGAGGAAGCGGA
AGAGCGCCTGATGCGGTATTTTCTCCTTACGCATCTGTGCGGTATTTCACACCGCAATGGTGCACTCTCA
GTACAATCTGCTCTGATGCCGCATAGTTAAGCCAGTATACACTCCGCTATCGCTACGTGACTGGGTCATG
GCTGCGCCCCGACACCCGCCAACACCCGCTGACGCGCCCTGACGGGCTTGTCTGCTCCCGGCATCCGCTT
ACAGACAAGCTGTGACCGTCTCCGGGAGCTGCATGTGTCAGAGGTTTTCACCGTCATCACCGAAACGCGC
GAGGCAGCTGCGGTAAAGCTCATCAGCGTGGTCGTGAAGCGATTCACAGATGTCTGCCTGTTCATCCGCG
TCCAGCTCGTTGAGTTTCTCCAGAAGCGTTAATGTCTGGCTTCTGATAAAGCGGGCCATGTTAAGGGCGG
TTTTTTCCTGTTTGGTCACTGATGCCTCCGTGTAAGGGGGATTTCTGTTCATGGGGTAATGATACCGATG
AAACGAGAGAGGATGCTCACGATACGGGTTACTGATGATGAACATGCCCGGTTACTGGAACGTTGTGAGG
GTAAACAACTGGCGGTATGGATGCGGCGGGACCAGAGAAAAATCACTCAGGGTCAATGCCAGCGCTTCGT
TAATACAGATGTAGGTGTTGGCACCATGCATCGATCCCGCGAAATTAATACGACTCACTATAGGGAGACC
ACAACGGTTTCCCTCCGGCTCCGGAAATAATTTTGTTTAACTTTAAGAAGGAGATATACATATGGGGAGT
TCGCACCATCATCACCACCATAGCTCTGGCTCCTATCCGTATGACGTGCCAGACTATGCTGGTAGCTATC
CTTACGATGTCCCCGATTATGCGGGATCTTATCCATACGATGTGCCAGACTATGCAAGTTCAGGTTCCCT
GGAAGTTCTGTTCCAGGGGCCCGGATCCCGGTCCGACATATGAGCGCGCGGAATTCAAAGGCCTACGTCG
ACGAGCTCACTAGTCGCGGCCGCTTTCGAATCTAGAGCCTGCAGTCTCGACAAGCTTGTCGAGAAGTACT
AGAGGATGTACAACGCGTGCGCGCTGATCCGGCTGCTAACAAAGCCCGAAAGGAAGCTGAGTTGGCTGCT
GCCACCGCTGAGCAATAACTAGCATAACCCCTTGGGGCCTCTAAACGGGTCTTGAGGGGTTTTTTGCTGA
AAGGAGGAACTATATCGGGATTAGCCCGCCTAATGAGCGGGCTTTTTTTTAATTCCCCTATTTGTTTATT
TTTCTAAATACATTCAAATATGTATCCGCTCATGAGACAATAACCCTGATAAATGCTTCAATAATATTGA
AAAAGGAAGAGTATGAGTATTCAACATTTCCGTGTCGCCCTTATTCCCTTTTTTGCGGCATTTTGCCTTC
CTGTTTTTGCTCACCCAGAAACGCTCGTGAAAGTAAAAGACGCAGAGGACCAATTGGGGGCACGAGTGGG
ATACATAGAACTGGACTTGAATAGCGGTAAAATCCTTGAGAGTTTTCGCCCTGAAGAGCGTTTTCCAATG
ATGAGCACTTTCAAAGTTCTGCTATGTGGAGCAGTATTATCCCGTGTAGATGCGGGGCAAGAGCAACTCG
GACGACGAATACACTATTCGCAGAATGACTTGGTTGAATACTCCCCAGTGACAGAAAAGCACCTTACGGA
CGGAATGACGGTAAGAGAATTATGTAGTGCCGCCATAACGATGAGTGATAACACTGCGGCGAACTTACTT
CTGACAACCATCGGTGGACCGAAGGAATTAACCGCTTTTTTGCACAATATGGGAGACCATGTAACTCGCC
TTGACCGTTGGGAACCAGAACTGAATGAAGCCATACCAAACGACGAGCGAGACACCACAATGCCTGCGGC
AATGGCAACAACATTACGCAAACTATTAACTGGC
Features (pLannotate 1.2.2; 11 found; start..end, strand, type, name):
    283..322     +  terminator     fd terminator: central terminator from bacteriophage fd (Otsuka and Kunisawa, 1982)
    353..941     +  rep_origin     ori: high-copy-number ColE1/pMB1/pBR322/pUC origin of replication
   1127..1266    -  misc_feature   bom: basis of mobility region from pBR322
   1368..1559    -  CDS            rop: Rop protein, which maintains plasmids at low copy number; rop
   1599..1709    +  CDS            mbeC (fragment): MBEC_ECOLX - Experimental evidence at protein level: Swiss-Prot protein existence level 1. Required for efficient mobilization of ColE1 plasmid and is thus essential to promote the specific transfer of the plasmid during conjugation. Probably functions by inducing DNA bending, helping the MbeA relaxase to melt the DNA around the nic site and cleave the phosphodiester bond. Binds specifically double-stranded DNA (dsDNA) containing the ColE1 oriT but does not recognize the inverted repeat (IR). From Escherichia coli.
   1796..1814    +  promoter       T7 promoter: promoter for bacteriophage T7 RNA polymerase
   1852..1874    +  RBS            RBS: efficient ribosome binding site from bacteriophage T7 gene 10 (Olins and Rangwala, 1989)
   2202..2251    +  CDS            SET1 (fragment): solubility-enhancement tag derived from T7 phage gene 10B
   2259..2306    +  terminator     T7 terminator: transcription terminator for bacteriophage T7 RNA polymerase
   2371..2462    +  promoter       AmpR promoter: bla
   2463..276     +  CDS            bla (across the origin): BLAT_ECOLX - Experimental evidence at protein level: Swiss-Prot protein existence level 1. TEM-type are the most prevalent beta-lactamases in enterobacteria; they hydrolyze the beta-lactam bond in susceptible beta-lactam antibiotics, thus conferring resistance to penicillins and cephalosporins. TEM-3 and TEM-4 are capable of hydrolyzing cefotaxime and ceftazidime. TEM-5 is capable of hydrolyzing ceftazidime. TEM-6 is capable of hydrolyzing ceftazidime and aztreonam. TEM-8/CAZ-2, TEM- 16/CAZ-7 and TEM-24/CAZ-6 are markedly active against ceftazidime. IRT- 4 shows resistance to beta-lactamase in
