[The description below was written by a language model from this plasmid's Addgene catalogue record and pLannotate feature annotations shown in this document.]
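Description:
15 pCOLI_A_HA is an empty bacterial expression backbone from the InteBac suite, a set of mutually compatible vectors for protein production in bacteria and baculovirus systems. It is derived from pST50Trc and is a small plasmid of about 3 kb. Replication relies on a ColE1/pMB1-type origin accompanied by the rop gene, whose product restrains copy number, which fits the catalogue's low-copy designation. The pBR322 bom region and a fragment of mbeC are also present as remnants of the parental mobilization region. Selection is by ampicillin, through a TEM-type beta-lactamase (bla) expressed from its own promoter, and an fd phage terminator lies between the end of bla and the origin.

The expression cassette consists of a T7 promoter, the strong ribosome binding site from T7 gene 10, a custom multiple cloning site, and a T7 terminator. Expression therefore requires a host that supplies T7 RNA polymerase. According to the catalogue, the backbone encodes an N-terminal 3xHA tag that can be removed with 3C protease and is intended for western blot detection; a 6xHis tag is also listed as N-terminal. Neither tag nor the 3C site was picked up by the automated annotation, though there is unannotated space between the RBS and the terminator where they would sit. The short fragment annotated as a T7 gene 10B-derived solubility tag just upstream of the terminator is probably residual T7 sequence rather than a functional fusion partner. No gene of interest is present. Open reading frames are inserted by Gibson assembly into the shared MCS, so the same insert design can be moved between InteBac vectors.
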