Addgene plasmid #160249: 15 pCOLI_A_HA
Purpose: (Empty Backbone) N-term HA 3C cleavable Amp resistant bacterial expression vector
Depositing lab: John Weir. Depositing organization: Friedrich Miescher Laboratory. Publication: InteBac - An integrated bacterial and baculovirus expression vector suite. Altmannova V, Blaha A, Astrinidis S, Reichle H, Weir JR. Protein Sci. 2020 Sep 21. doi: 10.1002/pro.3957. PubMed 32955754.
Backbone
  Vector backbone: pST50Trc
  Modifications to backbone: Custom MCS added to the vector for full compatibility within the InteBac system. 3C-cleavable N-term 3xHA tag added for identification by western blotting.
  Vector type: Bacterial Expression
  Promoter: T7
  Tag / fusion protein: 6xHis (N terminal on backbone); 3xHA (N terminal on backbone)
Growth in bacteria
  Bacterial resistance: Ampicillin, 100 μg/mL
  Growth temperature: 37°C
  Growth strain: DH5alpha
  Copy number: Low Copy
Gene/Insert
  Cloning method: Gibson Cloning
  Sequencing primers: 5′ T7_fwd; 3′ T7_rev
Terms and licenses: Academic/Nonprofit Terms; Industry Terms: Not Available to Industry
How to cite: 15 pCOLI_A_HA was a gift from John Weir (Addgene plasmid # 160249 ; http://n2t.net/addgene:160249 ; RRID:Addgene_160249)
